>Addgene plasmid #122693 | pET28a-PKM2-G415R | addgene full sequence | sequence record 238806 | Addgene NGS Result
TTTGTTTAACTTTAAGAAGGAGATATACCATGGGCAGCAGCCATCATCATCATCATCACAGCAGCGGCCT
GGTGCCGCGCGGCAGCCATATGTTTGGCTTCACTATGGGGCTTCGACATATGTCGAAGCCCCATAGTGAA
GCCGGGACTGCCTTCATTCAGACCCAGCAGCTGCACGCAGCCATGGCTGACACATTCCTGGAGCACATGT
GCCGCCTGGACATTGATTCACCACCCATCACAGCCCGGAACACTGGCATCATCTGTACCATTGGCCCAGC
TTCCCGATCAGTGGAGACGTTGAAGGAGATGATTAAGTCTGGAATGAATGTGGCTCGTCTGAACTTCTCT
CATGGAACTCATGAGTACCATGCGGAGACCATCAAGAATGTGCGCACAGCCACGGAAAGCTTTGCTTCTG
ACCCCATCCTCTACCGGCCCGTTGCTGTGGCTCTAGACACTAAAGGACCTGAGATCCGAACTGGGCTCAT
CAAGGGCAGCGGCACTGCAGAGGTGGAGCTGAAGAAGGGAGCCACTCTCAAAATCACGCTGGATAACGCC
TACATGGAAAAGTGTGACGAGAACATCCTGTGGCTGGACTACAAGAACATCTGCAAGGTGGTGGAAGTGG
GCAGCAAGATCTACGTGGATGATGGGCTTATTTCTCTCCAGGTGAAGCAGAAAGGTGCCGACTTCCTGGT
GACGGAGGTGGAAAATGGTGGCTCCTTGGGCAGCAAGAAGGGTGTGAACCTTCCTGGGGCTGCTGTGGAC
TTGCCTGCTGTGTCGGAGAAGGACATCCAGGATCTGAAGTTTGGGGTCGAGCAGGATGTTGATATGGTGT
TTGCGTCATTCATCCGCAAGGCATCTGATGTCCATGAAGTTAGGAAGGTCCTGGGAGAGAAGGGAAAGAA
CATCAAGATTATCAGCAAAATCGAGAATCATGAGGGGGTTCGGAGGTTTGATGAAATCCTGGAGGCCAGT
GATGGGATCATGGTGGCTCGTGGTGATCTAGGCATTGAGATTCCTGCAGAGAAGGTCTTCCTTGCTCAGA
AGATGATGATTGGACGGTGCAACCGAGCTGGGAAGCCTGTCATCTGTGCTACTCAGATGCTGGAGAGCAT
GATCAAGAAGCCCCGCCCCACTCGGGCTGAAGGCAGTGATGTGGCCAATGCAGTCCTGGATGGAGCCGAC
TGCATCATGCTGTCTGGAGAAACAGCCAAAGGGGACTATCCTCTGGAGGCTGTGCGCATGCAGCACCTGA
TTGCCCGTGAGGCAGAGGCTGCCATCTACCACTTGCAATTATTTGAGGAACTCCGCCGCCTGGCGCCCAT
TACCAGCGACCCCACAGAAGCCACCGCCGTGCGTGCCGTGGAGGCCTCCTTCAAGTGCTGCAGTGGGGCC
ATAATCGTCCTCACCAAGTCTGGCAGGTCTGCTCACCAGGTGGCCAGATACCGCCCACGTGCCCCCATCA
TTGCTGTGACCCGGAATCCCCAGACAGCTCGTCAGGCCCACCTGTACCGTGGCATCTTCCCTGTGCTGTG
CAAGGACCCAGTCCAGGAGGCCTGGGCTGAGGACGTGGACCTCCGGGTGAACTTTGCCATGAATGTTGGC
AAGGCCCGAGGCTTCTTCAAGAAGGGAGATGTGGTCATTGTGCTGACCGGATGGCGCCCTGGCTCCGGCT
TCACCAACACCATGCGTGTTGTTCCTGTGCCGTGAGGATCCGAATTCGAGCTCCGTCGACAAGCTTGCGG
CCGCACTCGAGCACCACCACCACCACCACTGAGATCCGGCTGCTAACAAAGCCCGAAAGGAAGCTGAGTT
GGCTGCTGCCACCGCTGAGCAATAACTAGCATAACCCCTTGGGGCCTCTAAACGGGTCTTGAGGGGTTTT
TTGCTGAAAGGAGGAACTATATCCGGATTGGCGAATGGG
[124 nt withheld, positions 1930-2053]
C
[91 nt withheld, positions 2055-2145]
A
[49 nt withheld, positions 2147-2195]
CCTTTGACGTTGGAGTCCACGTTCTTT
[37 nt withheld, positions 2223-2259]
ACCCTATCTCGGTCTATTCTTTTGATTTATAAGGGATTTTGCCGATTTCGGCCTATTGGTTAAAAAATGA
GCTGATTTAACAAAAATTTAACGCGAATTTTAACAAAATATTAACGCTTACAATTTAGGTGGCACTTTTC
GGGGAAATGTGCGCGGAACCCCTATTTGTTTATTTTTCTAAATACATTCAAATATGTATCCGCTCATGAA
TTAATTCTTAGAAAAACTCATCGAGCATCAAATGAAACTGCAATTTATTCATATCAGGATTATCAATACC
ATATTTTTGAAAAAGCCGTTTCTGTAATGAAGGAGAAAACTCACCGAGGCAGTTCCATAGGATGGCAAGA
TCCTGGTATCGGTCTGCGATTCCGACTCGTCCAACATCAATACAACCTATTAATTTCCCCTCGTCAAAAA
TAAGGTTATCAAGTGAGAAATCACCATGAGTGACGACTGAATCCGGTGAGAATGGCAAAAGTTTATGCAT
TTCTTTCCAGACTTGTTCAACAGGCCAGCCATTACGCTCGTCATCAAAATCACTCGCATCAACCAAACCG
TTATTCATTCGTGATTGCGCCTGAGCGAGACGAAATACGCGATCGCTGTTAAAAGGACAATTACAAACAG
GAATCGAATGCAACCGGCGCAGGAACACTGCCAGCGCATCAACAATATTTTCACCTGAATCAGGATATTC
TTCTAATACCTGGAATGCTGTTTTCCCGGGGATCGCAGTGGTGAGTAACCATGCATCATCAGGAGTACGG
ATAAAATGCTTGATGGTCGGAAGAGGCATAAATTCCGTCAGCCAGTTTAGTCTGACCATCTCATCTGTAA
CATCATTGGCAACGCTACCTTTGCCATGTTTCAGAAACAACTCTGGCGCATCGGGCTTCCCATACAATCG
ATAGATTGTCGCACCTGATTGCCCGACATTATCGCGAGCCCATTTATACCCATATAAATCAGCATCCATG
TTGGAATTTAATCGCGGCCTAGAGCAAGACGTTTCCCGTTGAATATGGCTCATAACACCCCTTGTATTAC
TGTTTATGTAAGCAGACAGTTTTATTGTTCATGACCAAAATCCCTTAACGTGAGTTTTCGTTCCACTGAG
CGTCAGACCCCGTAGAAAAGATCAAAGGATCTTCTTGAGATCCTTTTTTTCTGCGCGTAATCTGCTGCTT
GCAAACAAAAAAACCACCGCTACCAGCGGTGGTTTGTTTGCCGGATCAAGAGCTACCAACTCTTTTTCCG
AAGGTAACTGGCTTCAGCAGAGCGCAGATACCAAATACTGTCCTTCTAGTGTAGCCGTAGTTAGGCCACC
ACTTCAAGAACTCTGTAGCACCGCCTACATACCTCGCTCTGCTAATCCTGTTACCAGTGGCTGCTGCCAG
TGGCGATAAGTCGTGTCTTACCGGGTTGGACTCAAGACGATAGTTACCGGATAAGGCGCAGCGGTCGGGC
TGAACGGGGGGTTCGTGCACACAGCCCAGCTTGGAGCGAACGACCTACACCGAACTGAGATACCTACAGC
GTGAGCTATGAGAAAGCGCCACGCTTCCCGAAGGGAGAAAGGCGGACAGGTATCCGGTAAGCGGCAGGGT
CGGAACAGGAGAGCGCACGAGGGAGCTTCCAGGGGGAAACGCCTGGTATCTTTATAGTCCTGTCGGGTTT
CGCCACCTCTGACTTGAGCGTCGATTTTTGTGATGCTCGTCAGGGGGGCGGAGCCTATGGAAAAACGCCA
GCAACGCGGCCTTTTTACGGTTCCTGGCCTTTTGCTGGCCTTTTGCTCACATGTTCTTTCCTGCGTTATC
CCCTGATTCTGTGGATAACCGTATTACCGCCTTTGAGTGAGCTGATACCGCTCGCCGCAGCCGAACGACC
GAGCGCAGCGAGTCAGTGAGCGAGGAAGCGGAAGAGCGCCTGATGCGGTATTTTCTCCTTACGCATCTGT
GCGGTATTTCACACCGCAATGGTGCACTCTCAGTACAATCTGCTCTGATGCCGCATAGTTAAGCCAGTAT
ACACTCCGCTATCGCTACGTGACTGGGTCATGGCTGCGCCCCGACACCCGCCAACACCCGCTGACGCGCC
CTGACGGGCTTGTCTGCTCCCGGCATCCGCTTACAGACAAGCTGTGACCGTCTCCGGGAGCTGCATGTGT
CAGAGGTTTTCACCGTCATCACCGAAACGCGCGAGGCAGCTGCGGTAAAGCTCATCAGCGTGGTCGTGAA
GCGATTCACAGATGTCTGCCTGTTCATCCGCGTCCAGCTCGTTGAGTTTCTCCAGAAGCGTTAATGTCTG
GCTTCTGATAAAGCGGGCCATGTTAAGGGCGGTTTTTTCCTGTTTGGTCACTGATGCCTCCGTGTAAGGG
GGATTTCTGTTCATGGGGGTAATGATACCGATGAAACGAGAGAGGATGCTCACGATACGGGTTACTGATG
ATGAACATGCCCGGTTACTGGAACGTTGTGAGGGTAAACAACTGGCGGTATGGATGCGGCGGGACCAGAG
AAAAATCACTCAGGGTCAATGCCAGCGCTTCGTTAATACAGATGTAGGTGTTCCACAGGGTAGCCAGCAG
CATCCTGCGATGCAGATCCGGAACATAATGGTGCAGGGCGCTGACTTCCGCGTTTCCAGACTTTACGAAA
CACGGAAACCGAAGACCATTCATGTTGTTGCTCAGGTCGCAGACGTTTTGCAGCAGCAGTCGCTTCACGT
TCGCTCGCGTATCGGTGATTCATTCTGCTAACCAGTAAGGCAACCCCGCCAGCCTAGCCGGGTCCTCAAC
GACAGGAGCACGATCATGCGCACCCGTGGGGCCGCCATGCCGGCGATAATGGCCTGCTTCTCGCCGAAAC
GTTTGGTGGCGGGACCAGTGACGAAGGCTTGAGCGAGGGCGTGCAAGATTCCGAATACCGCAAGCGACAG
GCCGATCATCGTCGCGCTCCAGCGAAAGCGGTCCTCGCCGAAAATGACCCAGAGCGCTGCCGGCACCTGT
CCTACGAGTTGCATGATAAAGAAGACAGTCATAAGTGCGGCGACGATAGTCATGCCCCGCGCCCACCGGA
AGGAGCTGACTGGGTTGAAGGCTCTCAAGGGCATCGGTCGAGATCCCGGTGCCTAATGAGTGAGCTAACT
TACATTAATTGCGTTGCGCTCACTGCCCGCTTTCCAGTCGGGAAACCTGTCGTGCCAGCTGCATTAATGA
ATCGGCCAACGCGCGGGGAGAGGCGGTTTGCGTATTGGGCGCCAGGGTGGTTTTTCTTTTCACCAGTGAG
ACGGGCAACAGCTGATTGCCCTTCACCGCCTGGCCCTGAGAGAGTTGCAGCAAGCGGTCCACGCTGGTTT
GCCCCAGCAGGCGAAAATCCTGTTTGATGGTGGTTAACGGCGGGATATAACATGAGCTGTCTTCGGTATC
GTCGTATCCCACTACCGAGATATCCGCACCAACGCGCAGCCCGGACTCGGTAATGGCGCGCATTGCGCCC
AGCGCCATCTGATCGTTGGCAACCAGCATCGCAGTGGGAACGATGCCCTCATTCAGCATTTGCATGGTTT
GTTGAAAACCGGACATGGCACTCCAGTCGCCTTCCCGTTCCGCTATCGGCTGAATTTGATTGCGAGTGAG
ATATTTATGCCAGCCAGCCAGACGCAGACGCGCCGAGACAGAACTTAATGGGCCCGCTAACAGCGCGATT
TGCTGGTGACCCAATGCGACCAGATGCTCCACGCCCAGTCGCGTACCGTCTTCATGGGAGAAAATAATAC
TGTTGATGGGTGTCTGGTCAGAGACATCAAGAAATAACGCCGGAACATTAGTGCAGGCAGCTTCCACAGC
AATGGCATCCTGGTCATCCAGCGGATAGTTAATGATCAGCCCACTGACGCGTTGCGCGAGAAGATTGTGC
ACCGCCGCTTTACAGGCTTCGACGCCGCTTCGTTCTACCATCGACACCACCACGCTGGCACCCAGTTGAT
CGGCGCGAGATTTAATCGCCGCGACAATTTGCGACGGCGCGTGCAGGGCCAGACTGGAGGTGGCAACGCC
AATCAGCAACGACTGTTTGCCCGCCAGTTGTTGTGCCACGCGGTTGGGAATGTAATTCAGCTCCGCCATC
GCCGCTTCCACTTTTTCCCGCGTTTTCGCAGAAACGTGGCTGGCCTGGTTCACCACGCGGGAAACGGTCT
GATAAGAGACACCGGCATACTCTGCGACATCGTATAACGTTACTGGTTTCACATTCACCACCCTGAATTG
ACTCTCTTCCGGGCGCTATCATGCCATACCGCGAAAGGTTTTGCGCCATTCGATGGTGTCCGGGATCTCG
ACGCTCTCCCTTATGCGACTCCTGCATTAGGAAGCAGCCCAGTAGTAGGTTGAGGCCGTTGAGCACCGCC
GCCGCAAGGAATGGTGCATGCAAGGAGATGGCGCCCAACAGTCCCCCGGCCACGGGGCCTGCCACCATAC
CCACGCCGAAACAAGCGCTCATGAGCCCGAAGTGGCGAGCCCGATCTTCCCCATCGGTGATGTCGGCGAT
ATAGGCGCCAGCAACCGCACCTGTGGCGCCGGTGATGCCGGCCACGATGCGTCCGGCGTAGAGGATCGAG
ATCTCGATCCCGCGAAATTAATACGACTCACTATAGGGGAATTGTGAGCGGATAACAATTCCCCTCTAGA
AATAAT
Features (pLannotate 1.2.2; 21 found; start..end, strand, type, name):
      1..23      +  RBS            RBS: efficient ribosome binding site from bacteriophage T7 gene 10 (Olins and Rangwala, 1989)
     42..58      +  CDS            capTEV™ (fragment): composite tag for in vivo biotinylation, TEV protease cleavage, and 6xHis tagging
     69..86      +  CDS            thrombin site: thrombin recognition and cleavage site
    120..1712    +  CDS            PKM: KPYM_HUMAN - Also known as OIP3, PK2, PK3, PKM2. Experimental evidence at protein level: Swiss-Prot protein existence level 1. Glycolytic enzyme that catalyzes the transfer of a phosphoryl group from phosphoenolpyruvate (PEP) to ADP, generating ATP (PubMed:15996096, PubMed:1854723). The ratio between the highly active tetrameric form and nearly inactive dimeric form determines whether glucose carbons are channeled to biosynthetic processes or used for glycolytic ATP production (PubMed:15996096, PubMed:1854723). The transition between the 2 forms contributes to the control of glycolysis and is
   1762..1779    +  CDS            9xHis (fragment): 9xHis affinity tag
   1789..1838    +  CDS            SET1 (fragment): solubility-enhancement tag derived from T7 phage gene 10B
   1846..1893    +  terminator     T7 terminator: transcription terminator for bacteriophage T7 RNA polymerase
   1930..2358    +  rep_origin     f1 ori (sequence partly withheld): f1 bacteriophage origin of replication; arrow indicates direction of (+) strand synthesis
   2411..2468    +  promoter       AmpR promoter (fragment): bla
   2477..3292    -  CDS            KanR: aminoglycoside phosphotransferase; aph(3')-Ia; confers resistance to kanamycin in bacteria or G418 (Geneticin®) in eukaryotes
   3414..4002    +  rep_origin     ori: high-copy-number ColE1/pMB1/pBR322/pUC origin of replication
   4188..4327    -  misc_feature   bom: basis of mobility region from pBR322
   4429..4620    -  CDS            rop: Rop protein, which maintains plasmids at low copy number; rop
   4637..5017    +  CDS            YPB1_ECOLX: Protein predicted: Swiss-Prot protein existence level 4. From Escherichia coli.
   5089..5380    -  CDS            TcR (fragment): tetracycline efflux protein; tet; confers resistance to tetracycline
   5395..5416    -  protein_bind   CAP binding site: CAP binding activates transcription in the presence of cAMP. E. coli catabolite activator protein
   5429..6511    -  CDS            lacI: lac repressor; lacI; The lac repressor binds to the lac operator to inhibit transcription in E. coli. This inhibition can be relieved by adding lactose or isopropyl-β-D-thiogalactopyranoside (IPTG).
   6512..6589    -  promoter       lacI promoter: lacI
   6597..6876    -  CDS            TcR (fragment): tetracycline efflux protein; tet; confers resistance to tetracycline
   6898..6916    +  promoter       T7 promoter: promoter for bacteriophage T7 RNA polymerase
   6917..6941    +  protein_bind   lac operator: The lac repressor binds to the lac operator to inhibit transcription in E. coli. This inhibition can be relieved by adding lactose or isopropyl-β-D-thiogalactopyranoside (IPTG). lac repressor encoded by lacI
