[The description below was written by a language model from this plasmid's Addgene catalogue record and pLannotate feature annotations shown in this document.]
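Description:
pET28a-PKM2-G415R is a bacterial expression plasmid of about 7 kb, built on the pET28a backbone, for producing a His-tagged point mutant of human pyruvate kinase M2 in E. coli. The roughly 1.6 kb PKM2 coding sequence, carrying the G415R substitution, was inserted between the NdeI and BamHI sites, both of which are retained. This places it in frame behind the vector-encoded N-terminal 6xHis tag and a thrombin cleavage site that allows the tag to be removed after purification. Transcription is driven by the T7 promoter with an adjacent lac operator, translation starts from the T7 gene 10 ribosome binding site, and the T7 terminator closes the unit. The plasmid-borne lacI gene supplies lac repressor, so expression stays repressed until IPTG is added, and it requires a host that provides T7 RNA polymerase. A second His-tag fragment annotated downstream of the insert is the backbone's optional C-terminal tag. The record does not say whether it is translated, and the catalogue lists only the N-terminal tag.

The plasmid is selected with kanamycin through the KanR aminoglycoside phosphotransferase gene. It replicates from a pBR322-type ColE1 origin accompanied by bom and rop, the latter acting to restrain copy number, although the catalogue lists copy number as unknown. An f1 origin is also present. The short tetracycline-resistance, AmpR promoter and other tag fragments in the feature table look like backbone remnants or partial annotation matches rather than functional parts.

PKM2 is the glycolytic enzyme that transfers phosphate from phosphoenolpyruvate to ADP, and its activity is governed by a tetramer–dimer equilibrium. According to the associated publication title, this mutant belongs to a study of exon-10 region mutations linked to reduced allostery and increased nuclear translocation. The plasmid serves to make recombinant mutant protein.
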