Addgene plasmid #122693: pET28a-PKM2-G415R
Purpose: Express His-tagged PKM2 (G415R) protein in bacteria.
Depositing lab: Wen-Ching Wang. Depositing organization: National Tsing Hua University. Publication: Mutations in the PKM2 exon-10 region are associated with reduced allostery and increased nuclear translocation. Chen TJ, Wang HJ, Liu JS, Cheng HH, Hsu SC, Wu MC, Lu CH, Wu YF, Wu JW, Liu YY, Kung HJ, Wang WC. Commun Biol. 2019 Mar 15;2:105. doi: 10.1038/s42003-019-0343-4. eCollection 2019. PubMed 30911680.
Backbone
  Vector backbone: pET28a
  Backbone size w/o insert (bp): 5400
  Total vector size (bp): 7000
  Vector type: Bacterial Expression
Growth in bacteria
  Bacterial resistance: Kanamycin, 50 μg/mL
  Growth temperature: 37°C
  Growth strain: DH5alpha
  Copy number: Unknown
Gene/Insert
  Gene/Insert name: Pyruvate kinase M2 isoform (alt name: PKM2)
  Species: H. sapiens (human)
  Insert size (bp): 1596
  Mutation: G415R
  Entrez Gene: PKM (a.k.a. CTHBP, HEL-S-30, OIP3, PK3, PKM2, TCB, THBP1, p58)
  Tag / fusion protein: 6His-tag (N terminal on backbone)
  Cloning method: Restriction Enzyme; 5′ cloning site NdeI (not destroyed); 3′ cloning site BamHI (not destroyed)
  Sequencing primers: 5′ T7; 3′ T7 terminator
Terms and licenses: Academic/Nonprofit Terms; Industry Terms: Not Available to Industry
How to cite: pET28a-PKM2-G415R was a gift from Wen-Ching Wang (Addgene plasmid # 122693 ; http://n2t.net/addgene:122693 ; RRID:Addgene_122693)
