>Addgene plasmid #122693 | pET28a-PKM2-G415R | depositor partial sequence | sequence record 234179 | PKM2 coding sequence
ATGTCGAAGCCCCATAGTGAAGCCGGGACTGCCTTCATTCAGACCCAGCAGCTGCACGCAGCCATGGCTG
ACACATTCCTGGAGCACATGTGCCGCCTGGACATTGATTCACCACCCATCACAGCCCGGAACACTGGCAT
CATCTGTACCATTGGCCCAGCTTCCCGATCAGTGGAGACGTTGAAGGAGATGATTAAGTCTGGAATGAAT
GTGGCTCGTCTGAACTTCTCTCATGGAACTCATGAGTACCATGCGGAGACCATCAAGAATGTGCGCACAG
CCACGGAAAGCTTTGCTTCTGACCCCATCCTCTACCGGCCCGTTGCTGTGGCTCTAGACACTAAAGGACC
TGAGATCCGAACTGGGCTCATCAAGGGCAGCGGCACTGCAGAGGTGGAGCTGAAGAAGGGAGCCACTCTC
AAAATCACGCTGGATAACGCCTACATGGAAAAGTGTGACGAGAACATCCTGTGGCTGGACTACAAGAACA
TCTGCAAGGTGGTGGAAGTGGGCAGCAAGATCTACGTGGATGATGGGCTTATTTCTCTCCAGGTGAAGCA
GAAAGGTGCCGACTTCCTGGTGACGGAGGTGGAAAATGGTGGCTCCTTGGGCAGCAAGAAGGGTGTGAAC
CTTCCTGGGGCTGCTGTGGACTTGCCTGCTGTGTCGGAGAAGGACATCCAGGATCTGAAGTTTGGGGTCG
AGCAGGATGTTGATATGGTGTTTGCGTCATTCATCCGCAAGGCATCTGATGTCCATGAAGTTAGGAAGGT
CCTGGGAGAGAAGGGAAAGAACATCAAGATTATCAGCAAAATCGAGAATCATGAGGGGGTTCGGAGGTTT
GATGAAATCCTGGAGGCCAGTGATGGGATCATGGTGGCTCGTGGTGATCTAGGCATTGAGATTCCTGCAG
AGAAGGTCTTCCTTGCTCAGAAGATGATGATTGGACGGTGCAACCGAGCTGGGAAGCCTGTCATCTGTGC
TACTCAGATGCTGGAGAGCATGATCAAGAAGCCCCGCCCCACTCGGGCTGAAGGCAGTGATGTGGCCAAT
GCAGTCCTGGATGGAGCCGACTGCATCATGCTGTCTGGAGAAACAGCCAAAGGGGACTATCCTCTGGAGG
CTGTGCGCATGCAGCACCTGATTGCCCGTGAGGCAGAGGCTGCCATCTACCACTTGCAATTATTTGAGGA
ACTCCGCCGCCTGGCGCCCATTACCAGCGACCCCACAGAAGCCACCGCCGTGCGTGCCGTGGAGGCCTCC
TTCAAGTGCTGCAGTGGGGCCATAATCGTCCTCACCAAGTCTGGCAGGTCTGCTCACCAGGTGGCCAGAT
ACCGCCCACGTGCCCCCATCATTGCTGTGACCCGGAATCCCCAGACAGCTCGTCAGGCCCACCTGTACCG
TGGCATCTTCCCTGTGCTGTGCAAGGACCCAGTCCAGGAGGCCTGGGCTGAGGACGTGGACCTCCGGGTG
AACTTTGCCATGAATGTTGGCAAGGCCCGAGGCTTCTTCAAGAAGGGAGATGTGGTCATTGTGCTGACCG
GATGGCGCCCTGGCTCCGGCTTCACCAACACCATGCGTGTTGTTCCTGTGCCGTGA
